Addgene plasmid #25693: pEBB HA XIAP H467A
Depositing lab: Colin Duckett. Publication: Uncoupling of the signaling and caspase-inhibitory properties of X-linked inhibitor of apoptosis. Lewis J, Burstein E, Reffey SB, Bratton SB, Roberts AB, Duckett CS. J Biol Chem. 2004 Mar 5. 279(10):9023-9. 10.1074/jbc.M312891200 PubMed 14701799.
Backbone
  Vector backbone: pEBB
  Backbone manufacturer: Baltimore Lab
  Backbone size w/o insert (bp): 5353
  Vector type: Mammalian Expression
Growth in bacteria
  Bacterial resistance: Ampicillin, 100 μg/mL
  Growth temperature: 37°C
  Growth strain: DH5alpha
  Copy number: High Copy
Gene/Insert
  Gene/Insert name: XIAP (alt name: hILP)
  Species: H. sapiens (human)
  Insert size (bp): 1500
  Mutation: H467A
  GenBank ID: HSU32974
  Entrez Gene: XIAP (a.k.a. API3, BIRC4, IAP-3, ILP1, MIHA, XLP2, hIAP-3, hIAP3)
  Tag / fusion protein: HA (N terminal on backbone)
  Cloning method: Restriction Enzyme; 5′ cloning site BamHI (unknown if destroyed); 3′ cloning site NotI (unknown if destroyed)
  Sequencing primers: 5′ EF-1a Forward; 3′ M13_puc_F
Terms and licenses: Academic/Nonprofit Terms; Industry Terms: Not Available to Industry
Depositor comments: #1202
How to cite: pEBB HA XIAP H467A was a gift from Colin Duckett (Addgene plasmid # 25693 ; http://n2t.net/addgene:25693 ; RRID:Addgene_25693)
