[The description below was written by a language model from this plasmid's Addgene catalogue record.]
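Description:
pEBB HA XIAP H467A is a mammalian expression plasmid built on the pEBB backbone (about 5.35 kb without insert). It is maintained in E. coli as a high-copy plasmid under ampicillin selection. The record does not name the origin of replication, a mammalian selection marker or the promoter. The listed 5′ sequencing primer is an EF-1α forward primer, which suggests that an EF-1α promoter lies upstream of the cloning site.

The payload is the roughly 1.5 kb human XIAP coding sequence (X-linked inhibitor of apoptosis, also known as hILP or BIRC4), cloned between the BamHI and NotI sites. It is expressed with an N-terminal HA epitope tag supplied by the backbone, which allows the protein to be detected or immunoprecipitated with anti-HA antibodies. The insert carries a single point mutation, H467A. From general knowledge of XIAP, this histidine lies in the C-terminal RING domain, and replacing it is commonly used to disrupt the protein's E3 ubiquitin ligase activity, although the record does not describe the functional effect of the mutation.

The associated study concerns separating the signalling functions of XIAP from its caspase-inhibitory properties. The construct is therefore suited to transient expression of a tagged XIAP mutant in mammalian cells, for comparison with wild-type or other mutant forms in apoptosis and signalling assays. No feature table was supplied, so elements beyond the catalogue fields cannot be confirmed.
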