>Addgene plasmid #25693 | pEBB HA XIAP H467A | addgene partial sequence | sequence record 31735 | 25693 with hXIAP-fwd (ggcgacactttcctaattgc)
GTGATCTGATGCTGTGAGTTCTGATAGGAATTTCCCAAATTCAACAAATCTTCCAAGAAATCCATCCATG
GCAGATTATGAAGCACGGATCTTTACTTTTGGGACATGGATATACTCAGTTAACAAGGAGCAGCTTGCAA
GAGCTGGATTTTATGCTTTAGGTGAAGGTGATAAAGTAAAGTGCTTTCACTGTGGAGGAGGGCTAACTGA
TTGGAAGCCCAGTGAAGACCCTTGGGAACAACATGCTAAATGGTATCCAGGGTGCAAATATCTGTTAGAA
CAGAAGGGACAAGAATATATAAACAATATTCATTTAACTCATTCACTTGAGGAGTGTCTGGTAAGAACTA
CTGAGAAAACACCATCACTAACTAGAAGAATTGATGATACCATCTTCCAAAATCCTATGGTACAAGAAGC
TATACGAATGGGGTTCAGTTTCAAGGACATTAAGAAAATAATGGAGGAAAAAATTCAGATATCTGGGAGC
AACTATAAATCACTTGAGGTTCTGGTTGCAGATCTAGTGAATGCTCAGAAAGACAGTATGCCAGATGAGT
CAAGTCAGACTTCATTACAGAAAGAGATTAGTACTGAAGAGCAGCTAAGGCGCCTGCAAGAGGAGAAGCT
TTGCAAAATCTGTATGGATAGAAATATTGCTATCGTTTTTGTTCCTTGTGGAGCTCTAGTCACTTGTAAA
CAATGTGCTGAAGCAGTTGACAAGTGTCCCATGTGCTACACAGTCATTACTTTCAAGCAAAAAATTTTTA
TGTCTTAATCTAACTCTATAGTAGGCATGTTATGTTGTTCTTATTACCCTGATTGAATGTGTGATGTGAA
CTGACTTTAAGTAATCAGGATTGAATTCGATATCAAGCTTATCGATTGACTGACTGAGCGGCCGCGACTC
TAGAGTGAGGGTCCCCNNCTGGGACCCTTG
