>Addgene plasmid #25693 | pEBB HA XIAP H467A | addgene partial sequence | sequence record 31736 | 25693 with EF-1a-F
GTGTCGTGAGGATTCTCTAGAGATCCCTCGACCTCGAGATCCATTGTGCTGGATCTCACCATGGCTTCTA
GCTATCCTTATGACGTGCCTGACTATGCCAGCCTGGGATCCATGACTTTTAACAGTTTTGAAGGATCTAA
AACTTGTGTACCTGCAGACATCAATAAGGAAGAAGAATTTGTAGAAGAGTTTAATAGATTAAAAACTTTT
GCTAATTTTCCAAGTGGTAGTCCTGTTTCAGCATCAACACTGGCACGAGCAGGGTTTCTTTATACTGGTG
AAGGAGATACCGTGCGGTGCTTTAGTTGTCATGCAGCTGTAGATAGATGGCAATATGGAGACTCAGCAGT
TGGAAGACACAGGAAAGTATCCCCAAATTGCAGATTTATCAACGGCTTTTATCTTGAAAATAGTGCCACG
CAGTCTACAAATTCTGGTATCCAGAATGGTCAGTACAAAGTTGAAAACTATCTGGGAAGCAGAGATCATT
TTGCCTTAGACAGGCCATCTGAGACACATGCAGACTATCTTTTGAGAACTGGGCAGGTTGTAGATATATC
AGACACCATATACCCGAGGAACCCTGCCATGTATAGTGAAGAAGCTAGATTAAAGTCCTTTCAGAACTGG
CCAGACTATGCTCACCTAACCCCAAGAGAGTTAGCAAGTGCTGGACTCTACTACACAGGTATTGGTGACC
AAGTGCAGTGCTTTTGTTGTGGTGGAAAACTGAAAAATTGGGAACCTTGTGATCGTGCCTGGTCAGAACA
CAGGCGACACTTTCCTAATTGCTTCTTTGTTTTGGGCCGGAATCTTAATATTCGAAGTGAATCTGATGCT
GTGAGTTCTGATAGGAATTTCCCAAATTCAACAAATCTTCCAA
